>Addgene plasmid #17704 | pCLEN | addgene partial sequence | sequence record 23659 | XEF1a 5'-TTTCGCCCTAACTTCGTGAT-3'
AGNTCNACGCTTGCATCCGCCCTAGTGCTCTGGGAGTTGTAGTATACAAGACGCTTACAGGCTGAATGTT
CTGTCAAGACCCCGCCTCTAGCACTTTGGGAATTCTGGACTTGATGATGTCATGGTTAATCCCCGCCCAG
TAGAGGCGGCTATATAAAGGGTGGTTAAGGCCCGGTTCGCTCTCTTCCTCACCGGGTCTGCGGCGAGTTC
TAGCTGAAGCTGATCCCAGTGTGGTGGTACGTAGGAATTCGCGGTCGACCGGATCCACCATGGAGCAAAA
GCTCATTTCTGAAGAGGACTTGAGATCCACCATGCAGCATGGCCAGCTCTGGTTCCCTGAGGGTTTCAAA
GTGTCAGAGGCCAGCAAGAAGAAGCGGAGAGAGCCCCTCGGCGAGGACTCAGTCGGCCTCAAGCCCCTGA
AGAATGCCTCAGATGGTGCTCTGATGGACGACAATCAGAACGAGTGGGGAGACGAAGACCTGGAGACCAA
GAAGTTCCGGTTTGAGGAGCCAGTAGTTCTCCCTGACCTGAGTGATCAGACTGACCACAGACAGTGGACC
CAGCAGCACCTGGACGCTGCTGACCTGCGCATGTCTGCCATGGCCCCAACACCGCCCGGGGGGNAGGGAG
NATGCTGACTGCATGGATGTCAATTATCGAGGACCAGATGGCTTCACACCCCTCATGATTGCCTCCTGCA
GTGGAGGGGGCCTTGAGACAGGCAACAGTGAAGAAGAGAAGATGCACCTGCTGTCATCTCTGACTCTCTA
CAGGCGCNGCTGCCACCAGAAGACGCCNNGCNGGAACGCTTGACTGGCTGCCCA
