[The description below was written by a language model from this plasmid's Addgene catalogue record.]
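Description:
pCLEN is a retroviral mammalian expression plasmid built on the pCLE backbone (about 7.6 kb without insert) that carries a constitutively active form of mouse Notch1. It is propagated in E. coli as a high-copy plasmid under ampicillin selection. The record contains only catalogue fields, with no feature table. As a result, the promoter driving the insert, the arrangement of the retroviral long terminal repeats and packaging signal, and any co-expressed reporter or marker in the pCLE backbone are not stated.

The insert, about 1.4 kb, encodes the Notch intracellular domain (NIC), defined by the depositor as residues 1753–2185 of mouse Notch1, with a Myc epitope tag fused at its N terminus. The intracellular domain is the part of the receptor normally released by ligand-induced proteolytic cleavage, after which it enters the nucleus and activates target gene transcription. Expressing this fragment on its own therefore mimics ligand-independent, constitutive Notch signalling. The Myc tag allows the protein to be detected with anti-Myc antibodies.

As a retroviral vector, pCLEN is intended to be packaged into viral particles that stably integrate the NIC cassette into dividing cells, so that infected progenitors and their progeny inherit activated Notch1. The associated publication concerns the promotion of radial glial identity by Notch1 signalling in the mouse forebrain. This is consistent with use of the construct for gain-of-function studies of Notch in neural progenitor fate.
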