Addgene plasmid #17704: pCLEN
Depositing lab: Nicholas Gaiano. Depositing organization: Johns Hopkins University and School of Medicine. Publication: Radial glial identity is promoted by Notch1 signaling in the murine forebrain. Gaiano N, Nye JS, Fishell G. Neuron. 2000 May . 26(2):395-404. 10.1016/S0896-6273(00)81172-1 PubMed 10839358.
Backbone
  Vector backbone: pCLE
  Backbone size w/o insert (bp): 7600
  Vector type: Mammalian Expression, Retroviral
Growth in bacteria
  Bacterial resistance: Ampicillin, 100 μg/mL
  Growth temperature: 37°C
  Growth strain: DH5alpha
  Copy number: High Copy
Gene/Insert
  Gene/Insert name: NIC (alt names: Notch intracellular domain; Notch)
  Species: M. musculus (mouse)
  Insert size (bp): 1380
  Entrez Gene: Notch1 (a.k.a. 9930111A19Rik, Mis6, N1, Tan1, lin-12)
  Tag / fusion protein: Myc (N terminal on insert)
  Cloning method: Restriction Enzyme
  Sequencing primers: 5′ na
Terms and licenses: Academic/Nonprofit Terms; Industry Terms: Not Available to Industry
Depositor comments: The portion of mouse Notch1 (NIC) used spans residues 1753–2185, and has a Myc tag at the N terminus.
How to cite: pCLEN was a gift from Nicholas Gaiano (Addgene plasmid # 17704 ; http://n2t.net/addgene:17704 ; RRID:Addgene_17704)
